Addgene plasmid #188736: pIN2 (gpdA-nTerm-mGL-ptrA)
Purpose: Expresses mGreenlantern for N-terminal tagging
Depositing lab: Michael Bromley. Depositing organization: University of Manchester. Publication: Shining a light on the impact of antifungals on Aspergillus fumigatus subcellular dynamics through fluorescence imaging. Storer ISR, Sastre-Velasquez LE, Easter T, Mertens B, Dallemulle A, Bottery M, Tank R, Offterdinger M, Bromley MJ, van Rhijn N, Gsaller F. Antimicrob Agents Chemother. 2024 Nov 6;68(11):e0080324. doi: 10.1128/aac.00803-24. Epub 2024 Oct 15. PubMed 39404344.
Backbone
  Vector backbone: pUC19
  Backbone size w/o insert (bp): 2395
  Total vector size (bp): 6484
  Vector type: Filamentous Fungal expression
  Selectable markers: Pyrithiamine
Growth in bacteria
  Bacterial resistance: Ampicillin, 100 μg/mL
  Growth temperature: 37°C
  Growth strain: DH5alpha
  Copy number: High Copy
Gene/Insert
  Gene/Insert name: gdpA-mGreenlantern PtrA
  Species: Aspergillus fumigatus
  Insert size (bp): 4100
  Tag / fusion protein: mGreenlantern (C terminal on insert)
Terms and licenses: Academic/Nonprofit Terms; Industry Terms: Not Available to Industry
How to cite: pIN2 (gpdA-nTerm-mGL-ptrA) was a gift from Michael Bromley (Addgene plasmid # 188736 ; http://n2t.net/addgene:188736 ; RRID:Addgene_188736)
