[The description below was written by a language model from this plasmid's Addgene catalogue record and pLannotate feature annotations shown in this document.]
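Description:
pIN2 (gpdA-nTerm-mGL-ptrA) is a 6,484 bp filamentous fungal expression and tagging plasmid built on the pUC19 backbone. It was deposited for work in Aspergillus fumigatus. In E. coli it is maintained at high copy number through the ColE1/pUC origin and selected with ampicillin via the β-lactamase gene and its native promoter. Remnants of the pUC19 cloning region are also annotated: the lac promoter and operator, the CAP binding site, a lacZα fragment, the multiple cloning site, and short lacI, rop and bom fragments. These have no evident role in the fungal cassette.

The roughly 4.1 kb insert combines two units. The first is an expression module in which a fragment of the Aspergillus nidulans gpdA (glyceraldehyde-3-phosphate dehydrogenase) promoter, a strong constitutive fungal promoter, is followed by the gpdA intron and then the coding sequence for mGreenLantern, a very bright monomeric GFP derivative. All three lie on the same strand, with the fluorescent protein annotated as a fragment spanning the numbering origin. The second is the Aspergillus oryzae ptrA gene, a dominant marker conferring pyrithiamine resistance. It is preceded by its TPP (thiamine pyrophosphate) riboswitch element and sits on the opposite strand directly next to the mGreenLantern end, so the two units converge.

The stated purpose is N-terminal tagging: the cassette supplies a selectable marker, a constitutive promoter and mGreenLantern, which can be placed in front of a gene of interest so that its product carries the fluorophore at its N terminus. The catalogue's "C terminal on insert" entry presumably describes the tag's position within the insert. The record does not annotate a fungal terminator or homology arms, and it does not state how the cassette is delivered or integrated. The associated work concerns fluorescence imaging of subcellular dynamics in A. fumigatus under antifungal treatment.
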