Features (pLannotate 1.2.2; 16 found; start..end, strand, type, name):
    511..626     -  intron         gpdA intron: gpdA; intron from the Aspergillus nidulans glyceraldehyde-3-phosphate dehydrogenase gene (Punt et al., 1990)
    675..1814    -  promoter       gpdA promoter (fragment): gpdA; promoter from the Aspergillus nidulans glyceraldehyde-3-phosphate dehydrogenase gene (Punt et al., 1990)
   1857..1873    -  protein_bind   lac operator: The lac repressor binds to the lac operator to inhibit transcription in E. coli. This inhibition can be relieved by adding lactose or isopropyl-β-D-thiogalactopyranoside (IPTG). lac repressor encoded by lacI
   1881..1911    -  promoter       lac promoter: promoter for the E. coli lac operon
   1926..1947    -  protein_bind   CAP binding site: CAP binding activates transcription in the presence of cAMP. E. coli catabolite activator protein
   1960..2052    -  CDS            lacI (fragment): lac repressor; lacI; The lac repressor binds to the lac operator to inhibit transcription in E. coli. This inhibition can be relieved by adding lactose or isopropyl-β-D-thiogalactopyranoside (IPTG).
   2235..2823    -  rep_origin     ori: high-copy-number ColE1/pMB1/pBR322/pUC origin of replication
   2994..3854    -  CDS            AmpR: β-lactamase; bla; confers resistance to ampicillin, carbenicillin, and related antibiotics
   3855..3959    -  promoter       AmpR promoter: bla
   4054..4089    +  CDS            rop (fragment): Rop protein, which maintains plasmids at low copy number; rop
   4191..4290    +  misc_feature   bom (fragment): basis of mobility region from pBR322
   4296..4453    -  CDS            lacZα (fragment): LacZα fragment of β-galactosidase; lacZ fragment
   4450..4506    +  misc_feature   MCS: pUC18/19 multiple cloning site
   5081..5175    +  ncRNA          TPP (fragment): Accession: RF00059 - TPP riboswitch (THI element)
   5228..6269    +  CDS            ptrA: pyrithiamine resistance protein (Kubodera et al., 2000); ptrA of Aspergillus oryzae; useful as a dominant selectable marker in Aspergillus
   6269..494     -  CDS            mGreenLantern (fragment) (across the origin): monomeric GFP derivative that displays exceptionally high brightness in cells (Campbell et al., 2020)
>Addgene plasmid #188736 | pIN2 (gpdA-nTerm-mGL-ptrA) | addgene full sequence | sequence record 370805 | Addgene NGS Result
TCTTGAAGTTAGCCTTGATGCCGTTCTTCTGCTTGTCGGCCGTGATATAGACCTTGTGGCTGTTGAAGTT
GTACTCCAGCTTGTGCCCCAGGATGTTGCCGTCCTCCTTGAAGTCGATGCCCTTCAGCACGATGCGGTTC
ACCAGGGTGTCGCCCTCGAACTTCACCTCGGCGCGGGTCTTGTAGGTACCGTCGTCCTTGAAAGAGATGG
TGCGCTCCTGGACGTAGCCTTCGGGCATGGCGGACTTGAAGAAGTCGTGCTGCTTCATGTGGTCGGGGTA
GCGGGCGAAGCAGGCCACGCCGTAGCCTAAGGTGGTCACGAGGGTGGGCCAGGGCACGGGCAGCTTGCCG
GTGGTGCAGATGAACTTCAGGGTCAGCTTGCCGTTGGTGGCATCGCCCTCGCCCTCGCCGCGGACGCTGA
ACTTGTGGCCGTTTACGTCGCCGTCCAGCTCGACCAGGATGGGCACCACCCCGGTGAACAGCTCCTCGCC
CTTGGAGACCATGGTGATGTCTGCTCAAGCGGGGTAGCTGTTAGTCAAGCTGCGATGAAGTGGGAAAGCT
CGAACTGAAAGGTTCAAAGGAATAAGGGATGGGAAGGATGGAGTATGGATGTAGCAAAGTACTTACTTAG
GGGAAATAAAGGTTCTTGGATGGGAAGATGAATATACTGAAGATGGGAAAAGAAAGAGAAAAGAAAAGAG
CAGCTGGTGGGGAGAGCAGGAAAATATGGCAACAAATGTTGGACTGACGCAACGACCTTGTCAACCCCGC
CGACACACCGGGCGGACAGACGGGGCAAAGCTGCCTACCAGGGACTGAGGGACCTCAGCAGGTCGAGTGC
AGAGCACCGGATGGGTCGACTGCCAGCTTGTGTTCCCGGTCTGCGCCGCTGGCCAGCTCCTGAGCGGCCT
TTCCGGTTTCATACACCGGGCAAAGCAGGAGAGGCACGATATTTGGACGCCCTACAGATGCCGGATGGGC
CAATTAGGGAGCTTACGCGCCGGGTACTCGCTCTACCTACTTCGGAGAAGGTACTATCTCGTGAATCTTT
TACCAGATCGGAAGCAATTGGACTTCTGTACCTAGGTTAATGGCATGCTATTTCGCCGACGGCTATACAC
CCCTGGCTTCACATTCTCCTTCGCTTACTGCCGGTGATTCGATGAAGCTCCATATTCTCCGATGATGCAA
TAGATTCTTGGTCAACGAGGGGCACACCAGCCTTTCCACTTCGGGGCGGAGGGGCGGCCGGTCCCGGATT
AATAATCATCCACTGCACCTCAGAGCCGCCAGAGCTGTCTGGCGCAGTGGCGCTTATTACTCAGCCCTTC
TCTCTGCGTCCGTCCGTCTCTCCGCATGCCAGAAAGAGTCACCGGTCACTGTACAGAGCTCACGAGTTCG
TCACATTTTTCTACAAATGGTGGAGGCGGCGGATTTTAGGCTCAAGTCATGACCCTCTGGGTCACTCCAG
AATCAGCTAGGTCAACGAATAAGGATGATTCTATAGGAAGATCCAGGCACCGGTCAACCATGATCTGGAC
AGATTTGGGAGCTCGGTATAAGCTCTCCACCATCTTATTCTGTATAGTTTAGGCTTAAAGTTTATCCAGG
AGATGTTGCTGAAGTCGATTTGAGTCCACTTCCTCACTGGTAGCTATACGACTTTGATGGTCGTTGTAGG
GGCTGTATTAGGTCTCGATCAAACACAAATAGAATTAAATGGTACTCGAGTCCACTGAAGGTGGGCTTCT
CCGTCTTCCGTAGCCGTGCCGAAATCCTTACAGCTTGTGTTGTGTGACTTTTGGTTACGCCGTCAAGCTT
GGCGTAATCATGGTCATAGCTGTTTCCTGTGTGAAATTGTTATCCGCTCACAATTCCACACAACATACGA
GCCGGAAGCATAAAGTGTAAAGCCTGGGGTGCCTAATGAGTGAGCTAACTCACATTAATTGCGTTGCGCT
CACTGCCCGCTTTCCAGTCGGGAAACCTGTCGTGCCAGCTGCATTAATGAATCGGCCAACGCGCGGGGAG
AGGCGGTTTGCGTATTGGGCGCTCTTCCGCTTCCTCGCTCACTGACTCGCTGCGCTCGGTCGTTCGGCTG
CGGCGAGCGGTATCAGCTCACTCAAAGGCGGTAATACGGTTATCCACAGAATCAGGGGATAACGCAGGAA
AGAACATGTGAGCAAAAGGCCAGCAAAAGGCCAGGAACCGTAAAAAGGCCGCGTTGCTGGCGTTTTTCCA
TAGGCTCCGCCCCCCTGACGAGCATCACAAAAATCGACGCTCAAGTCAGAGGTGGCGAAACCCGACAGGA
CTATAAAGATACCAGGCGTTTCCCCCTGGAAGCTCCCTCGTGCGCTCTCCTGTTCCGACCCTGCCGCTTA
CCGGATACCTGTCCGCCTTTCTCCCTTCGGGAAGCGTGGCGCTTTCTCATAGCTCACGCTGTAGGTATCT
CAGTTCGGTGTAGGTCGTTCGCTCCAAGCTGGGCTGTGTGCACGAACCCCCCGTTCAGCCCGACCGCTGC
GCCTTATCCGGTAACTATCGTCTTGAGTCCAACCCGGTAAGACACGACTTATCGCCACTGGCAGCAGCCA
CTGGTAACAGGATTAGCAGAGCGAGGTATGTAGGCGGTGCTACAGAGTTCTTGAAGTGGTGGCCTAACTA
CGGCTACACTAGAAGAACAGTATTTGGTATCTGCGCTCTGCTGAAGCCAGTTACCTTCGGAAAAAGAGTT
GGTAGCTCTTGATCCGGCAAACAAACCACCGCTGGTAGCGGTGGTTTTTTTGTTTGCAAGCAGCAGATTA
CGCGCAGAAAAAAAGGATCTCAAGAAGATCCTTTGATCTTTTCTACGGGGTCTGACGCTCAGTGGAACGA
AAACTCACGTTAAGGGATTTTGGTCATGAGATTATCAAAAAGGATCTTCACCTAGATCCTTTTAAATTAA
AAATGAAGTTTTAAATCAATCTAAAGTATATATGAGTAAACTTGGTCTGACAGTTACCAATGCTTAATCA
GTGAGGCACCTATCTCAGCGATCTGTCTATTTCGTTCATCCATAGTTGCCTGACTCCCCGTCGTGTAGAT
AACTACGATACGGGAGGGCTTACCATCTGGCCCCAGTGCTGCAATGATACCGCGAGACCCACGCTCACCG
GCTCCAGATTTATCAGCAATAAACCAGCCAGCCGGAAGGGCCGAGCGCAGAAGTGGTCCTGCAACTTTAT
CCGCCTCCATCCAGTCTATTAATTGTTGCCGGGAAGCTAGAGTAAGTAGTTCGCCAGTTAATAGTTTGCG
CAACGTTGTTGCCATTGCTACAGGCATCGTGGTGTCACGCTCGTCGTTTGGTATGGCTTCATTCAGCTCC
GGTTCCCAACGATCAAGGCGAGTTACATGATCCCCCATGTTGTGCAAAAAAGCGGTTAGCTCCTTCGGTC
CTCCGATCGTTGTCAGAAGTAAGTTGGCCGCAGTGTTATCACTCATGGTTATGGCAGCACTGCATAATTC
TCTTACTGTCATGCCATCCGTAAGATGCTTTTCTGTGACTGGTGAGTACTCAACCAAGTCATTCTGAGAA
TAGTGTATGCGGCGACCGAGTTGCTCTTGCCCGGCGTCAATACGGGATAATACCGCGCCACATAGCAGAA
CTTTAAAAGTGCTCATCATTGGAAAACGTTCTTCGGGGCGAAAACTCTCAAGGATCTTACCGCTGTTGAG
ATCCAGTTCGATGTAACCCACTCGTGCACCCAACTGATCTTCAGCATCTTTTACTTTCACCAGCGTTTCT
GGGTGAGCAAAAACAGGAAGGCAAAATGCCGCAAAAAAGGGAATAAGGGCGACACGGAAATGTTGAATAC
TCATACTCTTCCTTTTTCAATATTATTGAAGCATTTATCAGGGTTATTGTCTCATGAGCGGATACATATT
TGAATGTATTTAGAAAAATAAACAAATAGGGGTTCCGCGCACATTTCCCCGAAAAGTGCCACCTGACGTC
TAAGAAACCATTATTATCATGACATTAACCTATAAAAATAGGCGTATCACGAGGCCCTTTCGTCTCGCGC
GTTTCGGTGATGACGGTGAAAACCTCTGACACATGCAGCTCCCGGAGACGGTCACAGCTTGTCTGTAAGC
GGATGCCGGGAGCAGACAAGCCCGTCAGGGCGCGTCAGCGGGTGTTGGCGGGTGTCGGGGCTGGCTTAAC
TATGCGGCATCAGAGCAGATTGTACTGAGAGTGCACCATATGCGGTGTGAAATACCGCACAGATGCGTAA
GGAGAAAATACCGCATCAGGCGCCATTCGCCATTCAGGCTGCGCAACTGTTGGGAAGGGCGATCGGTGCG
GGCCTCTTCGCTATTACGCCAGCTGGCGAAAGGGGGATGTGCTGCAAGGCGATTAAGTTGGGTAACGCCA
GGGTTTTCCCAGTCACGACGTTGTAAAACGACGGCCAGTGAATTCGAGCTCGGTACCCGGGGATCCTCTA
GAGTCGACCTGCAGGCATGCAAGCTTGCCAATTGATTACGGGATCCCATTGGTAACGAAATGTAAAAGCT
AGGAGATCGTCCGCCGATGTCAGGATGATTTCACTTGTTTCTTGTCCGGCTCACCGGTCAAAGCTAAAGA
GGAGCAAAAGGAACGGATAGAATCGGGTGCCGCTGATCTATACGGTATAGTGCCCTTATCACGTTGACTC
AACCCATGCTATTTAACTCAACCCCTCCTTCTGAACCCCACCATCTTCTTCCTTTTCCTCTCATCCCACA
CAATTCTCTATCTCAGATTTGAATTCCAAAAGTCCTCGGACGAAACTGAACAAGTCTTCCTCCCTTCGAT
AAACCTTTGGTGATTGGAATAACTGACCATCTTCTATAGTTCCCAAACCAACCGACAATGTAAATACACT
CCTCGATTAGCCCTCTAGAGGGCATACGATGGAAGTCATGGAATACTTTTGGCTGGACTCTCACAATGAT
CAAGGTATCTTAGGTAACGTCTTTGGCGTGGGCCGGTGTTCGTTCCCAGTCATCGATGCATTCACATGCC
CTCCCTAAGCTGGGCCCTAGACTCTAGGATCCTAGTCTAGAAGGACATGGCATCGATGGACTGGGTTCGT
TCTGAGATTATACGGCTAAAACTTGATCTGGATAATACCAGCGAAAAGGGTCATGCCTTCTCTCGTTCTT
CCTGTTGATGGAATGGCTAACAGATGATAGACATTGCAACTTGAAACATGTCTCCTCCAGCTGCCATCTA
CGAACCCACTGTGGCCGCTACCGGCCTCAAGGGTAAGGTCGTGGTTTCTGAGACCGTCCCCGTTGAGGGA
GCTTCTCAGACCAAGCTGTTGGACCATTTCGGTGGCAAGTGGGACGAGTTCAAGTTCGCCCCTATCCGCG
AAAGCCAGGTCTCTCGTGCCATGACCAGACGTTACTTTGAGGACCTGGACAAGTACGCTGAAAGTGACGT
TGTCATTGTTGGTGCTGGTTCCTGCGGTCTGAGCACTGCGTACGTCTTGGCCAAGGCTCGTCCGGACCTG
AAGATTGCTATCGTCGAGGCCAGCGTCTCTCCTGGTCAGTAGTCCATGATGGATTGCCTTGCACTCAGCT
TTCCGGAACTAACGTGCAATAGGTGGCGGTGCCTGGTTGGGTGGCCAACTCTTTTCTGCTATGGTCATGC
GCCGTCCCGCGGAAGTCTTCCTGAACGAGCTGGGTGTTCCTTACGAAGAGGACGCAAACCCCAACTACGT
TGTCGTCAAGCACGCCTCCCTGTTTACCTCGACACTCATGTCGAAGGTTCTCTCCTTCCCCAATGTCAAG
CTCTTCAATGCTACCGCTGTTGAGGACTTGATCACCCGTCCGACCGAGAACGGCAACCCCCAGATTGCTG
GTGTTGTCGTCAACTGGACGCTGGTCACCCTTCACCACGATGATCACTCCTGCATGGACCCCAACACTAT
CAACGCTCCTGTCATCATCAGTACCACTGGTCACGATGGGCCATTCGGCGCCTTCTGTGCGAAGCGCTTG
GTGTCCATGGGCAGCGTCGACAAGCTAGGTGGCATGCGTGGTCTCGACATGAGCTCGGCCGAGGATGCCA
TCGTCAAGAACACCCGCGAGGTTACTAAGGGCTTGATAATCGGCGGTATGGAGCTGTCTGAAATTGATGG
CTTTAACCGCATGGGCCCTACCTTCGGTGCCATGGTTCTCAGTGGTGTCAAGGCTGCCGAGGAGGCATTG
AAGGTGTTCGACGAGCGTCAGCGCGAGTGTGCTGAGTAACTTGTAAAGCTCGTCCATGTCATGTGTAATC
CCGGCGGCGGTCACCCTCTCCTTCAGGACCATGTGATCGCGCTTCTCGTTGGGGTCTTTGCTCAGTTTGG
ACTGATGGCTCAGGTAGTGGTTGTCGGGCAGCAGCACGGGGCCGTCGCCGATGGGGGTGTTCTGCTGGTA
GTGGTCGGCGAGCTGCACGCCGCCGTCCTCAACGTTGTGGCGGG
